>Addgene plasmid #214578 | AiP1918 - pAAV-AiE2454m-minBG-SYFP2-WPRE-BGHpA | addgene full sequence | sequence record 432584 | Addgene NGS Result
[54 nt withheld, positions 1-54]
T
[46 nt withheld, positions 56-101]
C
[141 nt withheld, positions 103-243]
CCTTTGACGTTGGAGTCCACGTTCTTT
[37 nt withheld, positions 271-307]
ACTCTATCTCGGGCTATTCTTTTGATTTATAAGGGATTTTGCCGATTTCGGTCTATTGGTTAAAAAATGA
GCTGATTTAACAAAAATTTAACGCGAATTTTAACAAAATATTAACGTTTACAATTTTATGGTGCACTCTC
AGTACAATCTGCTCTGATGCCGCATAGTTAAGCCAGCCCCGACACCCGCCAACACCCGCTGACGCGCCCT
GACGGGCTTGTCTGCTCCCGGCATCCGCTTACAGACAAGCTGTGACCGTCTCCGGGAGCTGCATGTGTCA
GAGGTTTTCACCGTCATCACCGAAACGCGCGAGACGAAAGGGCCTCGTGATACGCCTATTTTTATAGGTT
AATGTCATGATAATAATGGTTTCTTAGACGTCAGGTGGCACTTTTCGGGGAAATGTGCGCGGAACCCCTA
TTTGTTTATTTTTCTAAATACATTCAAATATGTATCCGCTCATGAGACAATAACCCTGATAAATGCTTCA
ATAATATTGAAAAAGGAAGAGTATGAGTATTCAACATTTCCGTGTCGCCCTTATTCCCTTTTTTGCGGCA
TTTTGCCTTCCTGTTTTTGCTCACCCAGAAACGCTGGTGAAAGTAAAAGATGCTGAAGATCAGTTGGGTG
CACGAGTGGGTTACATCGAACTGGATCTCAACAGCGGTAAGATCCTTGAGAGTTTTCGCCCCGAAGAACG
TTTTCCAATGATGAGCACTTTTAAAGTTCTGCTATGTGGCGCGGTATTATCCCGTATTGACGCCGGGCAA
GAGCAACTCGGTCGCCGCATACACTATTCTCAGAATGACTTGGTTGAGTACTCACCAGTCACAGAAAAGC
ATCTTACGGATGGCATGACAGTAAGAGAATTATGCAGTGCTGCCATAACCATGAGTGATAACACTGCGGC
CAACTTACTTCTGACAACGATCGGAGGACCGAAGGAGCTAACCGCTTTTTTGCACAACATGGGGGATCAT
GTAACTCGCCTTGATCGTTGGGAACCGGAGCTGAATGAAGCCATACCAAACGACGAGCGTGACACCACGA
TGCCTGTAGCAATGGCAACAACGTTGCGCAAACTATTAACTGGCGAACTACTTACTCTAGCTTCCCGGCA
ACAATTAATAGACTGGATGGAGGCGGATAAAGTTGCAGGACCACTTCTGCGCTCGGCCCTTCCGGCTGGC
TGGTTTATTGCTGATAAATCTGGAGCCGGTGAGCGTGGGTCTCGCGGTATCATTGCAGCACTGGGGCCAG
ATGGTAAGCCCTCCCGTATCGTAGTTATCTACACGACGGGGAGTCAGGCAACTATGGATGAACGAAATAG
ACAGATCGCTGAGATAGGTGCCTCACTGATTAAGCATTGGTAACTGTCAGACCAAGTTTACTCATATATA
CTTTAGATTGATTTAAAACTTCATTTTTAATTTAAAAGGATCTAGGTGAAGATCCTTTTTGATAATCTCA
TGACCAAAATCCCTTAACGTGAGTTTTCGTTCCACTGAGCGTCAGACCCCGTAGAAAAGATCAAAGGATC
TTCTTGAGATCCTTTTTTTCTGCGCGTAATCTGCTGCTTGCAAACAAAAAAACCACCGCTACCAGCGGTG
GTTTGTTTGCCGGATCAAGAGCTACCAACTCTTTTTCCGAAGGTAACTGGCTTCAGCAGAGCGCAGATAC
CAAATACTGTTCTTCTAGTGTAGCCGTAGTTAGGCCACCACTTCAAGAACTCTGTAGCACCGCCTACATA
CCTCGCTCTGCTAATCCTGTTACCAGTGGCTGCTGCCAGTGGCGATAAGTCGTGTCTTACCGGGTTGGAC
TCAAGACGATAGTTACCGGATAAGGCGCAGCGGTCGGGCTGAACGGGGGGTTCGTGCACACAGCCCAGCT
TGGAGCGAACGACCTACACCGAACTGAGATACCTACAGCGTGAGCTATGAGAAAGCGCCACGCTTCCCGA
AGGGAGAAAGGCGGACAGGTATCCGGTAAGCGGCAGGGTCGGAACAGGAGAGCGCACGAGGGAGCTTCCA
GGGGGAAACGCCTGGTATCTTTATAGTCCTGTCGGGTTTCGCCACCTCTGACTTGAGCGTCGATTTTTGT
GATGCTCGTCAGGGGGGCGGAGCCTATGGAAAAACGCCAGCAACGCGGCCTTTTTACGGTTCCTGGCCTT
TTGCTGGCCTTTTGCTCACATGTCCTGCAGGCAGCTGCGCGCTCGCTCGCTCACTGAGGCCGCCCGGGCG
TCGGGCGACCTTTGGTCGCCCGGCCTCAGTGAGCGAGCGAGCGCGCAGAGAGGGAGTGGCCAACTCCATC
ACTAGGGGTTCCTGCGGCCGCAGTATGCTTTCTTATACACACCAGCTATGGCTGTCACTGACCACATTAT
GCTGGGCCCTCCCATATCAATCATTAGTCAAGAAAATGCTCCACAGATTTGCATACATGCCAGTCTGATG
GAGACATTTTCTCTGTTGATCCTCCCTTTCCCCAGAGTATTTTAGTTTGTGTCAATTTGATGAAAATCTA
ACCAGTACACTGTGCTTTTTATTCAAACTGTATTCCTTTTCCATGCCCAGATACTAACACTGAAAAATCC
TTAGTCTCTGCTTCACAGGGCTGAGCCGACAGAGTGAAACTCCTGACCATCCATCCAGGAGGCAGTTTTC
AGAGCAAGTAGCAAGGCTGAGTGCTAGTGGCTTTTCTGTTGCTGAGTCAACTTCAAAAGAGGAAAGGATT
GCTTAAAGCTTTCAAGCCATGATTTCTTGGTCCTGGAAGCAAATAGCAGAAGGGGCTTGTTAATGTTCAC
TTCATATTGTAGAGGAAACAAGGAGAGAAGGGGGCACTATGCACTGTTTTGGGGAGATACACCCAAGTCC
CTAACCCCATCCTAGCGAGCCCTGCCTCTTAAAGGATCCAACATTTTTCAACAGCATACAGACTGGTAAG
TGAGTCTTCAATACGCAGGACTTTGGGAACATTTCAGATTCAAACAATACCAATTGAGAATGAATAAACA
TTTGCTTTGTTTCTTAGAGGTCTGAACAGAGGCAGCTGCATCAAAGCGTTGACGACATTTCAAATCACAG
TGCAAAGCAGACAGAAAGAGCTGCTTTCTGTAGACAAACATGCTTCAGAAGCTGAACACTGGAGCCCGGA
GCTCGGGCTGGGCATAAAAGTCAGGGCAGAGCCATCTATTGCTTACATTTGCTTCTGGGATCCAGATCTT
TCGAAGCTAGCGCTACCGGTCGCCACCATGGTGAGCAAGGGCGAGGAGCTGTTCACCGGGGTGGTGCCCA
TCCTGGTCGAGCTGGACGGCGACGTAAACGGCCACAAGTTCAGCGTGTCCGGCGAGGGCGAGGGCGATGC
CACCTACGGCAAGCTGACCCTGAAGCTGATCTGCACCACCGGCAAGCTGCCCGTGCCCTGGCCCACCCTC
GTGACCACCCTGGGCTACGGCGTGCAGTGCTTCGCCCGCTACCCCGACCACATGAAGCAGCACGACTTCT
TCAAGTCCGCCATGCCCGAAGGCTACGTCCAGGAGCGCACCATCTTCTTCAAGGACGACGGCAACTACAA
GACCCGCGCCGAGGTGAAGTTCGAGGGCGACACCCTGGTGAACCGCATCGAGCTGAAGGGCATCGACTTC
AAGGAGGACGGCAACATCCTGGGGCACAAGCTGGAGTACAACTACAACAGCCACAACGTCTATATCACCG
CCGACAAGCAGAAGAACGGCATCAAGGCCAACTTCAAGATCCGCCACAACATCGAGGACGGCGGCGTGCA
GCTCGCCGACCACTACCAGCAGAACACCCCCATCGGCGACGGCCCCGTGCTGCTGCCCGACAACCACTAC
CTGAGCTACCAGTCCAAGCTGAGCAAAGACCCCAACGAGAAGCGCGATCACATGGTCCTGCTGGAGTTCG
TGACCGCCGCCGGGATCACTCTCGGCATGGACGAGCTGTACAAGTAAGTCGACGGCGCGCCGCGGCCGCG
AATTCGATATCATAATCAACCTCTGGATTACAAAATTTGTGAAAGATTGACTGGTATTCTTAACTATGTT
GCTCCTTTTACGCTATGTGGATACGCTGCTTTAATGCCTTTGTATCATGCTATTGCTTCCCGTATGGCTT
TCATTTTCTCCTCCTTGTATAAATCCTGGTTAGTTCTTGCCACGGCGGAACTCATCGCCGCCTGCCTTGC
CCGCTGCTGGACAGGGGCTCGGCTGTTGGGCACTGACAATTCCGTGGCTCGAGAGATCTTCGACTGTGCC
TTCTAGTTGCCAGCCATCTGTTGTTTGCCCCTCCCCCGTGCCTTCCTTGACCCTGGAAGGTGCCACTCCC
ACTGTCCTTTCCTAATAAAATGAGGAAATTGCATCGCATTGTCTGAGTAGGTGTCATTCTATTCTGGGGG
GTGGGGTGGGGCAGGACAGCAAGGGGGAGGATTGGGAAGACAATAGCAGGCATGAGATCTCACGTGCGGA
CCGAGCGGCCGCAGGAACCCCTAGTGATGGAGTTGGCCACTCCCTCTCTGCGCGCTCGCTCGCTCACTGA
GGCCGGGCGACCAAAGGTCGCCCGACGCCCGGGCTTTGCCCGGGCGGCCTCAGTGAGCGAGCGAGCGCGC
AGCTGCCTGCAGGGGCGCCTGATGCGGTATTTTCTCCTTACGCATCTGTGCGGTATTTCACACCGCATA
[41 nt withheld, positions 4997-5037]
Features (pLannotate 1.2.2; 14 found; start..end, strand, type, name):
    434..483     -  misc_feature   bom (fragment): basis of mobility region from pBR322
    585..620     -  CDS            rop (fragment): Rop protein, which maintains plasmids at low copy number; rop
    715..819     +  promoter       AmpR promoter: bla
    820..1680    +  CDS            AmpR: β-lactamase; bla; confers resistance to ampicillin, carbenicillin, and related antibiotics
   1851..2439    +  rep_origin     ori: high-copy-number ColE1/pMB1/pBR322/pUC origin of replication
   2512..2539    +  repeat_region  AAV2 ITR (fragment): inverted terminal repeat of adeno-associated virus serotype 2 inverted
   2568..2595    +  repeat_region  AAV2 ITR (fragment): inverted terminal repeat of adeno-associated virus serotype 2 inverted
   3555..4271    +  CDS            SYFP2: SYFP2 is a basic (constitutively fluorescent) yellow fluorescent protein published in 2006, derived from Aequorea victoria. It is reported to be a very rapidly-maturing monomer with moderate acid sensitivity.
   4311..4468    +  misc_feature   WPRE (fragment): woodchuck hepatitis virus posttranscriptional regulatory element
   4474..4554    +  misc_feature   WPRE (fragment): woodchuck hepatitis virus posttranscriptional regulatory element
   4571..4682    +  polyA_signal   bGH poly(A) signal: bovine growth hormone polyadenylation signal
   4800..4940    +  repeat_region  AAV2 ITR: inverted terminal repeat of adeno-associated virus serotype 2 inverted
   4945..4996    -  misc_feature   bom (fragment): basis of mobility region from pBR322
   5015..433     +  rep_origin     f1 ori (across the origin) (sequence partly withheld): f1 bacteriophage origin of replication; arrow indicates direction of (+) strand synthesis
