[The description below was written by a language model from this plasmid's Addgene catalogue record and pLannotate feature annotations shown in this document.]
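Description:
AiP1918 - pAAV-AiE2454m-minBG-SYFP2-WPRE-BGHpA is an AAV transfer plasmid built on a pAAV2 backbone, intended for packaging a recombinant adeno-associated virus genome that reports the activity of a candidate brain enhancer. It is propagated in bacteria as a high-copy plasmid through a ColE1/pUC-type origin and selected with ampicillin via the β-lactamase gene and its own promoter. The backbone also carries an f1 phage origin and small remnants of the pBR322 bom and rop regions. A recombination-deficient strain is listed for growth, which is typical for constructs containing repeat-prone ITRs.

Between the AAV2 inverted terminal repeats, which supply the signals for genome replication and encapsidation, sits a simple enhancer-reporter cassette. The enhancer AiE2454m is placed upstream of minBG, a minimal beta-globin promoter that has little activity alone, so transcription depends largely on the enhancer. This drives SYFP2, a monomeric, rapidly maturing yellow fluorescent protein derived from Aequorea victoria. The WPRE, annotated as two partial matches and so probably a shortened or variant form, boosts transcript stability and expression, and the bovine growth hormone polyadenylation signal terminates the message. The automated annotation does not label the enhancer or minimal promoter, which presumably occupy the unannotated stretch between the left ITR and SYFP2, and the left ITR is detected only as short fragments. The record does not state which cell populations AiE2454m targets, only that it is designed to direct AAV-mediated expression in specific brain cell populations, as part of a collection of tools for genetic access to cortical cell types.
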