Addgene plasmid #214578: AiP1918 - pAAV-AiE2454m-minBG-SYFP2-WPRE-BGHpA
Purpose: AiE2454m is an enhancer sequence, designed to drive AAV-mediated transgene expression in specific populations of brain cells
Depositing lab: Allen Institute for Brain Science & Bosiljka Tasic. Depositing organization: Allen Institute. Publication: A suite of enhancer AAVs and transgenic mouse lines for genetic access to cortical cell types. Ben-Simon Y, Hooper M, Narayan S, Daigle TL, Dwivedi D, Way SW, Oster A, Stafford DA, Mich JK, Taormina MJ, Martinez RA, Opitz-Araya X, Roth JR, Alexander JR, Allen S, Amster A, Arbuckle J, Ayala A, Baker PM, Bakken TE, Barcelli T, Barta S, Bendrick J, Bertagnolli D, Bielstein C, Bishwakarma P, Bowlus J, Boyer G, Brouner K, Casian B, Casper T, Chakka AB, Chakrabarty R, Chance RK, Chavan S, Clark M, Colbert K, Collman F, Daniel S, Departee M, DiValentin P, Donadio N, Dotson N, Egdorf T, Fliss T, Gabitto M, Garcia J, Gary A, Gasperini M, Gloe J, Goldy J, Gore BB, Graybuck L, Greisman N, Haeseleer F, Halterman C, Haradon Z, Hastings SD, Helback O, Ho W, Hockemeyer D, Huang C, Huff S, Hunker A, Johansen N, Jones D, Juneau Z, Kalmbach B, Kannan M, Khem S, Kussick E, Kutsal R, Larsen R, Lee C, Lee AY, Leibly M, Lenz GH, Li S, Liang E, Lusk N, Madigan Z, Malloy J, Malone J, McCue R, Melchor J, Mollenkopf T, Moosman S, Morin E, Newman D, Ng L, Ngo K, Omstead V, Otto S, Oyama A, Pena N, Pham T, Phillips E, Pom CA, Potekhina L, Ransford S, Ray PL, Rette D, Reynoldson C, Rimorin C, Rocha D, Ruiz A, Sanchez REA, Sawyer L, Sedeno-Cortes A, Sevigny JP, Shapovalova N, Shepard N, Shulga L, Sigler AR, Siverts L, Soliman S, Somasundaram S, Staats B, Stewart K, Szelenyi E, Tieu M, Trader C, Tran A, van Velthoven CTJ, Walker M, Wang Y, Weed N, Wirthlin M, Wood T, Wynalda B, Yao Z, Zhou T, Ariza J, Dee N, Reding M, Ronellenfitch K, Mufti S, Sunkin SM, Smith KA, Esposito L, Waters J, Thyagarajan B, Yao S, Lein ES, Zeng H, Levi BP, Ngai J, Ting JT, Tasic B. Cell. 2025 May 16:S0092-8674(25)00513-6. doi: 10.1016/j.cell.2025.05.002. PubMed 40403729.
Backbone
  Vector backbone: pAAV2
  Vector type: AAV
Growth in bacteria
  Bacterial resistance: Ampicillin, 100 μg/mL
  Growth temperature: 37°C
  Growth strain: NEB Stable
  Copy number: High Copy
Gene/Insert
  Gene/Insert name: SYFP2
  Species: Synthetic
  Promoter: minBG
  Cloning method: Gibson Cloning
Terms and licenses: Academic/Nonprofit Terms; Industry Terms: Not Available to Industry
Depositor comments: 5' Cloning Site: SgrAI (destroyed), 3' Cloning Site: SgrAI (destroyed). Please visit https://doi.org/10.1101/2024.06.10.597244 for bioRxiv preprint.
How to cite: AiP1918 - pAAV-AiE2454m-minBG-SYFP2-WPRE-BGHpA was a gift from Allen Institute for Brain Science & Bosiljka Tasic (Addgene plasmid # 214578 ; http://n2t.net/addgene:214578 ; RRID:Addgene_214578)
